Addgene plasmid #77150: ITPK1 gRNA (BRDN0001145260)
Purpose: 3rd generation lentiviral gRNA plasmid targeting human ITPK1
Depositing lab: John Doench & David Root. Depositing organization: Broad Institute. Publication: Optimized sgRNA design to maximize activity and minimize off-target effects of CRISPR-Cas9. Doench JG, Fusi N, Sullender M, Hegde M, Vaimberg EW, Donovan KF, Smith I, Tothova Z, Wilen C, Orchard R, Virgin HW, Listgarten J, Root DE. Nat Biotechnol. 2016 Jan 18. doi: 10.1038/nbt.3437. PubMed 26780180.
Backbone
  Vector backbone: lentiGuide-Puro
  Backbone manufacturer: Zhang Lab (Addgene plasmid # 52963)
  Vector type: Mammalian Expression, Lentiviral, CRISPR
  Selectable markers: Puromycin
Growth in bacteria
  Bacterial resistance: Ampicillin, 100 μg/mL
  Growth temperature: 37°C
  Growth strain: DH5alpha
  Copy number: High Copy
Gene/Insert
  Gene/Insert name: ITPK1 (alt names: ITPK1; NM_001142593.1)
  gRNA/shRNA sequence: GCTATCGTGTTCAACCAGGA
  Species: H. sapiens (human)
  Entrez Gene: ITPK1 (a.k.a. ITRPK1)
  Promoter: hU6
  Cloning method: Unknown
  Sequencing primers: 5′ U6-F; 3′ pS2-R
Terms and licenses: Academic/Nonprofit Terms; Industry Terms: Not Available to Industry
Depositor comments: The gRNA was designed to target the following Genbank reference sequence(s): NM_001142593.1,NM_001142594.1,NM_014216.4. Note that this plasmid does NOT contain Cas9. It should be used in conjunction with lentiCas9-Blast (Addgene #52962) or otherwise with cell lines already expressing Cas9. Browse the full kinome gRNA library at http://www.addgene.org/pooled-library/broadgpp-human-kinome/ or visit http://www.broadinstitute.org/rnai/public/ for detailed protocols and information.
How to cite: ITPK1 gRNA (BRDN0001145260) was a gift from John Doench & David Root (Addgene plasmid # 77150 ; http://n2t.net/addgene:77150 ; RRID:Addgene_77150)
