[The description below was written by a language model from this plasmid's Addgene catalogue record and pLannotate feature annotations shown in this document.]
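Description:
ITPK1 gRNA (BRDN0001145260) is a third-generation lentiviral guide RNA plasmid built on the lentiGuide-Puro backbone and designed to target human ITPK1 for CRISPR-Cas9 editing in mammalian cells. In bacteria it is maintained as a high-copy plasmid through a ColE1/pUC-type origin and selected with ampicillin via the β-lactamase gene. An f1 origin, an SV40 origin and leftover lac and T7/T3 cloning-vector elements are also annotated in the backbone.

The lentiviral transfer cassette begins with an RSV promoter fused to a truncated HIV-1 5' LTR, which makes genomic RNA production Tat-independent. This is followed by the Ψ packaging signal with a partial gag sequence and the Rev response element for nuclear export of the unspliced genome. The cassette ends in a U3-deleted, self-inactivating 3' LTR. Within this unit, a human U6 RNA polymerase III promoter drives the ITPK1-specific spacer joined to the Streptococcus pyogenes gRNA scaffold. A cPPT/CTS element that aids nuclear import of the viral genome lies just downstream. A separate EF-1α promoter, annotated here as the core promoter plus intron A, expresses puromycin N-acetyltransferase for selection of transduced cells, and a WPRE enhances expression of that transcript.

The plasmid does not encode Cas9, so it must be used with a separate Cas9 vector or in cells that already express the nuclease. According to the record, the guide was designed against several ITPK1 reference transcripts and belongs to a human kinome gRNA collection. It is therefore suited to individual knockout experiments or follow-up of hits from pooled screens.
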