Features (pLannotate 1.2.2; 29 found; start..end, strand, type, name):
     14..80      +  CDS            small t antigen (fragment): SV40 (simian virus 40) small t antigen
    106..317     +  promoter       EF-1α core promoter: core promoter for human elongation factor EF-1α
    318..1256    +  intron         EF-1α intron A: intron upstream of the start codon of human EF-1α
   1278..1877    +  CDS            PuroR (fragment): puromycin N-acetyltransferase; pac from Streptomyces; confers resistance to puromycin
   1893..2481    +  misc_feature   WPRE: woodchuck hepatitis virus posttranscriptional regulatory element
   2532..2551    +  misc_feature   cPPT/CTS (fragment): central polypurine tract and central termination sequence of HIV-1
   2553..2786    +  LTR            3' LTR (ΔU3): self-inactivating 3' long terminal repeat (LTR) from HIV-1
   2864..2985    +  polyA_signal   SV40 poly(A) signal: SV40 polyadenylation signal
   3025..3160    +  rep_origin     SV40 ori: SV40 origin of replication
   3181..3199    -  promoter       T7 promoter: promoter for bacteriophage T7 RNA polymerase
   3207..3362    +  CDS            lacZα (fragment): LacZα fragment of β-galactosidase; lacZ fragment
   3367..3795    +  rep_origin     f1 ori (sequence partly withheld): f1 bacteriophage origin of replication; arrow indicates direction of (+) strand synthesis
   3848..3952    +  promoter       AmpR promoter: bla
   3953..4813    +  CDS            AmpR: β-lactamase; bla; confers resistance to ampicillin, carbenicillin, and related antibiotics
   4984..5572    +  rep_origin     ori: high-copy-number ColE1/pMB1/pBR322/pUC origin of replication
   5755..5847    +  CDS            lacI (fragment): lac repressor; lacI; The lac repressor binds to the lac operator to inhibit transcription in E. coli. This inhibition can be relieved by adding lactose or isopropyl-β-D-thiogalactopyranoside (IPTG).
   5860..5881    +  protein_bind   CAP binding site: CAP binding activates transcription in the presence of cAMP. E. coli catabolite activator protein
   5896..5926    +  promoter       lac promoter: promoter for the E. coli lac operon
   5934..5950    +  protein_bind   lac operator: The lac repressor binds to the lac operator to inhibit transcription in E. coli. This inhibition can be relieved by adding lactose or isopropyl-β-D-thiogalactopyranoside (IPTG). lac repressor encoded by lacI
   5995..6013    +  promoter       T3 promoter: promoter for bacteriophage T3 RNA polymerase
   6041..6267    +  promoter       RSV promoter: Rous sarcoma virus enhancer/promoter
   6268..6448    +  LTR            5' LTR (truncated): truncated 5' long terminal repeat (LTR) from HIV-1
   6495..6620    +  misc_feature   HIV-1 Ψ: packaging signal of human immunodeficiency virus type 1
   6604..6967    +  CDS            HIV-1 gag (fragment): gag protein from human immunodeficiency virus 1; gag
   7113..7346    +  misc_feature   RRE: The Rev response element (RRE) of HIV-1 allows for Rev-dependent mRNA export from the nucleus to the cytoplasm.
   7723..7749    +  CDS            Rev (fragment): human immunodeficiency virus 1 (HIV-1) Rev protein; rev; enhances nuclear export of unspliced and incompletely spliced viral mRNAs
   7753..7993    +  promoter       U6 promoter: RNA polymerase III promoter for human U6 snRNA
   8023..8098    +  misc_RNA       gRNA scaffold: guide RNA scaffold for the Streptococcus pyogenes CRISPR/Cas9 system
   8154..8271    +  misc_feature   cPPT/CTS: central polypurine tract and central termination sequence of HIV-1
>Addgene plasmid #77150 | ITPK1 gRNA (BRDN0001145260) | addgene full sequence | sequence record 187212 | Addgene Assembled Sequence
CCCGGGTGCAAAGATGGATAAAGTTTTAAACAGAGAGGAATCTTTGCAGCTAATGGACCTTCTAGGTCTT
GAAAGGAGTGGGAATTGGCTCCGGTGCCCGTCAGTGGGCAGAGCGCACATCGCCCACAGTCCCCGAGAAG
TTGGGGGGAGGGGTCGGCAATTGATCCGGTGCCTAGAGAAGGTGGCGCGGGGTAAACTGGGAAAGTGATG
TCGTGTACTGGCTCCGCCTTTTTCCCGAGGGTGGGGGAGAACCGTATATAAGTGCAGTAGTCGCCGTGAA
CGTTCTTTTTCGCAACGGGTTTGCCGCCAGAACACAGGTAAGTGCCGTGTGTGGTTCCCGCGGGCCTGGC
CTCTTTACGGGTTATGGCCCTTGCGTGCCTTGAATTACTTCCACCTGGCTGCAGTACGTGATTCTTGATC
CCGAGCTTCGGGTTGGAAGTGGGTGGGAGAGTTCGAGGCCTTGCGCTTAAGGAGCCCCTTCGCCTCGTGC
TTGAGTTGAGGCCTGGCCTGGGCGCTGGGGCCGCCGCGTGCGAATCTGGTGGCACCTTCGCGCCTGTCTC
GCTGCTTTCGATAAGTCTCTAGCCATTTAAAATTTTTGATGACCTGCTGCGACGCTTTTTTTCTGGCAAG
ATAGTCTTGTAAATGCGGGCCAAGATCTGCACACTGGTATTTCGGTTTTTGGGGCCGCGGGCGGCGACGG
GGCCCGTGCGTCCCAGCGCACATGTTCGGCGAGGCGGGGCCTGCGAGCGCGGCCACCGAGAATCGGACGG
GGGTAGTCTCAAGCTGGCCGGCCTGCTCTGGTGCCTGGCCTCGCGCCGCCGTGTATCGCCCCGCCCTGGG
CGGCAAGGCTGGCCCGGTCGGCACCAGTTGCGTGAGCGGAAAGATGGCCGCTTCCCGGCCCTGCTGCAGG
GAGCTCAAAATGGAGGACGCGGCGCTCGGGAGAGCGGGCGGGTGAGTCACCCACACAAAGGAAAAGGGCC
TTTCCGTCCTCAGCCGTCGCTTCATGTGACTCCACGGAGTACCGGGCGCCGTCCAGGCACCTCGATTAGT
TCTCGAGCTTTTGGAGTACGTCGTCTTTAGGTTGGGGGGAGGGGTTTTATGCGATGGAGTTTCCCCACAC
TGAGTGGGTGGAGACTGAAGTTAGGCCAGCTTGGCACTTGATGTAATTCTCCTTGGAATTTGCCCTTTTT
GAGTTTGGATCTTGGTTCATTCTCAAGCCTCAGACAGTGGTTCAAAGTTTTTTTCTTCCATTTCAGGTGT
CGTGACGTACGGCCACCATGACCGAGTACAAGCCCACGGTGCGCCTCGCCACCCGCGACGACGTCCCCAG
GGCCGTACGCACCCTCGCCGCCGCGTTCGCCGACTACCCCGCCACGCGCCACACCGTCGATCCGGACCGC
CACATCGAGCGGGTCACCGAGCTGCAAGAACTCTTCCTCACGCGCGTCGGGCTCGACATCGGCAAGGTGT
GGGTCGCGGACGACGGCGCCGCCGTGGCGGTCTGGACCACGCCGGAGAGCGTCGAAGCGGGGGCGGTGTT
CGCCGAGATCGGCCCGCGCATGGCCGAGTTGAGCGGTTCCCGGCTGGCCGCGCAGCAACAGATGGAAGGC
CTCCTGGCGCCGCACCGGCCCAAGGAGCCCGCGTGGTTCCTGGCCACCGTCGGAGTCTCGCCCGACCACC
AGGGCAAGGGTCTGGGCAGCGCCGTCGTGCTCCCCGGAGTGGAGGCGGCCGAGCGCGCCGGGGTGCCCGC
CTTCCTGGAGACCTCCGCGCCCCGCAACCTCCCCTTCTACGAGCGGCTCGGCTTCACCGTCACCGCCGAC
GTCGAGGTGCCCGAAGGACCGCGCACCTGGTGCATGACCCGCAAGCCCGGTGCCTGAACGCGTTAAGTCG
ACAATCAACCTCTGGATTACAAAATTTGTGAAAGATTGACTGGTATTCTTAACTATGTTGCTCCTTTTAC
GCTATGTGGATACGCTGCTTTAATGCCTTTGTATCATGCTATTGCTTCCCGTATGGCTTTCATTTTCTCC
TCCTTGTATAAATCCTGGTTGCTGTCTCTTTATGAGGAGTTGTGGCCCGTTGTCAGGCAACGTGGCGTGG
TGTGCACTGTGTTTGCTGACGCAACCCCCACTGGTTGGGGCATTGCCACCACCTGTCAGCTCCTTTCCGG
GACTTTCGCTTTCCCCCTCCCTATTGCCACGGCGGAACTCATCGCCGCCTGCCTTGCCCGCTGCTGGACA
GGGGCTCGGCTGTTGGGCACTGACAATTCCGTGGTGTTGTCGGGGAAATCATCGTCCTTTCCTTGGCTGC
TCGCCTGTGTTGCCACCTGGATTCTGCGCGGGACGTCCTTCTGCTACGTCCCTTCGGCCCTCAATCCAGC
GGACCTTCCTTCCCGCGGCCTGCTGCCGGCTCTGCGGCCTCTTCCGCGTCTTCGCCTTCGCCCTCAGACG
AGTCGGATCTCCCTTTGGGCCGCCTCCCCGCGTCGACTTTAAGACCAATGACTTACAAGGCAGCTGTAGA
TCTTAGCCACTTTTTAAAAGAAAAGGGGGGACTGGAAGGGCTAATTCACTCCCAACGAAGACAAGATCTG
CTTTTTGCTTGTACTGGGTCTCTCTGGTTAGACCAGATCTGAGCCTGGGAGCTCTCTGGCTAACTAGGGA
ACCCACTGCTTAAGCCTCAATAAAGCTTGCCTTGAGTGCTTCAAGTAGTGTGTGCCCGTCTGTTGTGTGA
CTCTGGTAACTAGAGATCCCTCAGACCCTTTTAGTCAGTGTGGAAAATCTCTAGCAGTACGTATAGTAGT
TCATGTCATCTTATTATTCAGTATTTATAACTTGCAAAGAAATGAATATCAGAGAGTGAGAGGAACTTGT
TTATTGCAGCTTATAATGGTTACAAATAAAGCAATAGCATCACAAATTTCACAAATAAAGCATTTTTTTC
ACTGCATTCTAGTTGTGGTTTGTCCAAACTCATCAATGTATCTTATCATGTCTGGCTCTAGCTATCCCGC
CCCTAACTCCGCCCATCCCGCCCCTAACTCCGCCCAGTTCCGCCCATTCTCCGCCCCATGGCTGACTAAT
TTTTTTTATTTATGCAGAGGCCGAGGCCGCCTCGGCCTCTGAGCTATTCCAGAAGTAGTGAGGAGGCTTT
TTTGGAGGCCTAGGGACGTACCCAATTCGCCCTATAGTGAGTCGTATTACGCGCGCTCACTGGCCGTCGT
TTTACAACGTCGTGACTGGGAAAACCCTGGCGTTACCCAACTTAATCGCCTTGCAGCACATCCCCCTTTC
GCCAGCTGGCGTAATAGCGAAGAGGCCCGCACCGATCGCCCTTCCCAACAGTTGCGCAGCCTGAATGGCG
AATGGG
[124 nt withheld, positions 3367-3490]
C
[91 nt withheld, positions 3492-3582]
A
[49 nt withheld, positions 3584-3632]
CCTTTGACGTTGGAGTCCACGTTCTTT
[37 nt withheld, positions 3660-3696]
ACCCTATCTCGGTCTATTCTTTTGATTTATAAGGGATTTTGCCGATTTCGGCCTATTGGTTAAAAAATGA
GCTGATTTAACAAAAATTTAACGCGAATTTTAACAAAATATTAACGCTTACAATTTAGGTGGCACTTTTC
GGGGAAATGTGCGCGGAACCCCTATTTGTTTATTTTTCTAAATACATTCAAATATGTATCCGCTCATGAG
ACAATAACCCTGATAAATGCTTCAATAATATTGAAAAAGGAAGAGTATGAGTATTCAACATTTCCGTGTC
GCCCTTATTCCCTTTTTTGCGGCATTTTGCCTTCCTGTTTTTGCTCACCCAGAAACGCTGGTGAAAGTAA
AAGATGCTGAAGATCAGTTGGGTGCACGAGTGGGTTACATCGAACTGGATCTCAACAGCGGTAAGATCCT
TGAGAGTTTTCGCCCCGAAGAACGTTTTCCAATGATGAGCACTTTTAAAGTTCTGCTATGTGGCGCGGTA
TTATCCCGTATTGACGCCGGGCAAGAGCAACTCGGTCGCCGCATACACTATTCTCAGAATGACTTGGTTG
AGTACTCACCAGTCACAGAAAAGCATCTTACGGATGGCATGACAGTAAGAGAATTATGCAGTGCTGCCAT
AACCATGAGTGATAACACTGCGGCCAACTTACTTCTGACAACGATCGGAGGACCGAAGGAGCTAACCGCT
TTTTTGCACAACATGGGGGATCATGTAACTCGCCTTGATCGTTGGGAACCGGAGCTGAATGAAGCCATAC
CAAACGACGAGCGTGACACCACGATGCCTGTAGCAATGGCAACAACGTTGCGCAAACTATTAACTGGCGA
ACTACTTACTCTAGCTTCCCGGCAACAATTAATAGACTGGATGGAGGCGGATAAAGTTGCAGGACCACTT
CTGCGCTCGGCCCTTCCGGCTGGCTGGTTTATTGCTGATAAATCTGGAGCCGGTGAGCGTGGGTCTCGCG
GTATCATTGCAGCACTGGGGCCAGATGGTAAGCCCTCCCGTATCGTAGTTATCTACACGACGGGGAGTCA
GGCAACTATGGATGAACGAAATAGACAGATCGCTGAGATAGGTGCCTCACTGATTAAGCATTGGTAACTG
TCAGACCAAGTTTACTCATATATACTTTAGATTGATTTAAAACTTCATTTTTAATTTAAAAGGATCTAGG
TGAAGATCCTTTTTGATAATCTCATGACCAAAATCCCTTAACGTGAGTTTTCGTTCCACTGAGCGTCAGA
CCCCGTAGAAAAGATCAAAGGATCTTCTTGAGATCCTTTTTTTCTGCGCGTAATCTGCTGCTTGCAAACA
AAAAAACCACCGCTACCAGCGGTGGTTTGTTTGCCGGATCAAGAGCTACCAACTCTTTTTCCGAAGGTAA
CTGGCTTCAGCAGAGCGCAGATACCAAATACTGTTCTTCTAGTGTAGCCGTAGTTAGGCCACCACTTCAA
GAACTCTGTAGCACCGCCTACATACCTCGCTCTGCTAATCCTGTTACCAGTGGCTGCTGCCAGTGGCGAT
AAGTCGTGTCTTACCGGGTTGGACTCAAGACGATAGTTACCGGATAAGGCGCAGCGGTCGGGCTGAACGG
GGGGTTCGTGCACACAGCCCAGCTTGGAGCGAACGACCTACACCGAACTGAGATACCTACAGCGTGAGCT
ATGAGAAAGCGCCACGCTTCCCGAAGGGAGAAAGGCGGACAGGTATCCGGTAAGCGGCAGGGTCGGAACA
GGAGAGCGCACGAGGGAGCTTCCAGGGGGAAACGCCTGGTATCTTTATAGTCCTGTCGGGTTTCGCCACC
TCTGACTTGAGCGTCGATTTTTGTGATGCTCGTCAGGGGGGCGGAGCCTATGGAAAAACGCCAGCAACGC
GGCCTTTTTACGGTTCCTGGCCTTTTGCTGGCCTTTTGCTCACATGTTCTTTCCTGCGTTATCCCCTGAT
TCTGTGGATAACCGTATTACCGCCTTTGAGTGAGCTGATACCGCTCGCCGCAGCCGAACGACCGAGCGCA
GCGAGTCAGTGAGCGAGGAAGCGGAAGAGCGCCCAATACGCAAACCGCCTCTCCCCGCGCGTTGGCCGAT
TCATTAATGCAGCTGGCACGACAGGTTTCCCGACTGGAAAGCGGGCAGTGAGCGCAACGCAATTAATGTG
AGTTAGCTCACTCATTAGGCACCCCAGGCTTTACACTTTATGCTTCCGGCTCGTATGTTGTGTGGAATTG
TGAGCGGATAACAATTTCACACAGGAAACAGCTATGACCATGATTACGCCAAGCGCGCAATTAACCCTCA
CTAAAGGGAACAAAAGCTGGAGCTGCAAGCTTAATGTAGTCTTATGCAATACTCTTGTAGTCTTGCAACA
TGGTAACGATGAGTTAGCAACATGCCTTACAAGGAGAGAAAAAGCACCGTGCATGCCGATTGGTGGAAGT
AAGGTGGTACGATCGTGCCTTATTAGGAAGGCAACAGACGGGTCTGACATGGATTGGACGAACCACTGAA
TTGCCGCATTGCAGAGATATTGTATTTAAGTGCCTAGCTCGATACATAAACGGGTCTCTCTGGTTAGACC
AGATCTGAGCCTGGGAGCTCTCTGGCTAACTAGGGAACCCACTGCTTAAGCCTCAATAAAGCTTGCCTTG
AGTGCTTCAAGTAGTGTGTGCCCGTCTGTTGTGTGACTCTGGTAACTAGAGATCCCTCAGACCCTTTTAG
TCAGTGTGGAAAATCTCTAGCAGTGGCGCCCGAACAGGGACTTGAAAGCGAAAGGGAAACCAGAGGAGCT
CTCTCGACGCAGGACTCGGCTTGCTGAAGCGCGCACGGCAAGAGGCGAGGGGCGGCGACTGGTGAGTACG
CCAAAAATTTTGACTAGCGGAGGCTAGAAGGAGAGAGATGGGTGCGAGAGCGTCAGTATTAAGCGGGGGA
GAATTAGATCGCGATGGGAAAAAATTCGGTTAAGGCCAGGGGGAAAGAAAAAATATAAATTAAAACATAT
AGTATGGGCAAGCAGGGAGCTAGAACGATTCGCAGTTAATCCTGGCCTGTTAGAAACATCAGAAGGCTGT
AGACAAATACTGGGACAGCTACAACCATCCCTTCAGACAGGATCAGAAGAACTTAGATCATTATATAATA
CAGTAGCAACCCTCTATTGTGTGCATCAAAGGATAGAGATAAAAGACACCAAGGAAGCTTTAGACAAGAT
AGAGGAAGAGCAAAACAAAAGTAAGACCACCGCACAGCAAGCGGCCGCTGATCTTCAGACCTGGAGGAGG
AGATATGAGGGACAATTGGAGAAGTGAATTATATAAATATAAAGTAGTAAAAATTGAACCATTAGGAGTA
GCACCCACCAAGGCAAAGAGAAGAGTGGTGCAGAGAGAAAAAAGAGCAGTGGGAATAGGAGCTTTGTTCC
TTGGGTTCTTGGGAGCAGCAGGAAGCACTATGGGCGCAGCGTCAATGACGCTGACGGTACAGGCCAGACA
ATTATTGTCTGGTATAGTGCAGCAGCAGAACAATTTGCTGAGGGCTATTGAGGCGCAACAGCATCTGTTG
CAACTCACAGTCTGGGGCATCAAGCAGCTCCAGGCAAGAATCCTGGCTGTGGAAAGATACCTAAAGGATC
AACAGCTCCTGGGGATTTGGGGTTGCTCTGGAAAACTCATTTGCACCACTGCTGTGCCTTGGAATGCTAG
TTGGAGTAATAAATCTCTGGAACAGATTTGGAATCACACGACCTGGATGGAGTGGGACAGAGAAATTAAC
AATTACACAAGCTTAATACACTCCTTAATTGAAGAATCGCAAAACCAGCAAGAAAAGAATGAACAAGAAT
TATTGGAATTAGATAAATGGGCAAGTTTGTGGAATTGGTTTAACATAACAAATTGGCTGTGGTATATAAA
ATTATTCATAATGATAGTAGGAGGCTTGGTAGGTTTAAGAATAGTTTTTGCTGTACTTTCTATAGTGAAT
AGAGTTAGGCAGGGATATTCACCATTATCGTTTCAGACCCACCTCCCAACCCCGAGGGGACCCAGAGAGG
GCCTATTTCCCATGATTCCTTCATATTTGCATATACGATACAAGGCTGTTAGAGAGATAATTAGAATTAA
TTTGACTGTAAACACAAAGATATTAGTACAAAATACGTGACGTAGAAAGTAATAATTTCTTGGGTAGTTT
GCAGTTTTAAAATTATGTTTTAAAATGGACTATCATATGCTTACCGTAACTTGAAAGTATTTCGATTTCT
TGGCTTTATATATCTTGTGGAAAGGACGAAACACCGGCTATCGTGTTCAACCAGGAGTTTTAGAGCTAGA
AATAGCAAGTTAAAATAAGGCTAGTCCGTTATCAACTTGAAAAAGTGGCACCGAGTCGGTGCTTTTTTAA
GCTTGGCGTAACTAGATCTTGAGACAAATGGCAGTATTCATCCACAATTTTAAAAGAAAAGGGGGGATTG
GGGGGTACAGTGCAGGGGAAAGAATAGTAGACATAATAGCAACAGACATACAAACTAAAGAATTACAAAA
ACAAATTACAAAAATTCAAAATTTTCGGGTTTATTACAGGGACAGCAGAGATCCACTTTGGCGCCGGCTC
GAGGGGG
