>Addgene plasmid #77150 | ITPK1 gRNA (BRDN0001145260) | depositor partial sequence | sequence record 144610 | Target Sequence
GCTATCGTGTTCAACCAGGA
