>Addgene plasmid #77150 | ITPK1 gRNA (BRDN0001145260) | addgene partial sequence | sequence record 187211 | hU6-F
TAGAAAGTAATAATTTCTTGGGTAGTTTGCAGTTTTAAAATTATGTTTTAAAATGGACTATCATATGCTT
ACCGTAACTTGAAAGTATTTCGATTTCTTGGCTTTATATATCTTGTGGAAAGGACGAAACACCGGCTATC
GTGTTCAACCAGGAGTTTTAGAGCTAGAAATAGCAAGTTAAAATAAGGCTAGTCCGTTATCAACTTGAAA
AAGTGGCACCGAGTCGGTGCTTTTTTAAGCTTGGCGTAACTAGATCTTGAGACAAATGGCAGTATTCATC
CACAATTTTAAAAGAAAAGGGGGGATTGGGGGGTACAGTGCAGGGGAAAGAATAGTAGACATAATAGCAA
CAGACATACAAACTAAAGAATTACAAAAACAAATTACAAAAATTCAAAATTTTCGGGTTTATTACAGGGA
CAGCAGAGATCCACTTTGGCGCCGGCTCGAGGGGGCCCGGGTGCAAAGATGGATAAAGTTTTAAACAGAG
AGGAATCTTTGCAGCTAATGGACCTTCTAGGTCTTGAAAGGAGTGGGAATTGGCTCCGGTGCCCGTCAGT
GGGCAGAGCG
